Addgene plasmid #78987: PP87
Purpose: Supplemental Figure 4. Promoter scTEF1. Expresses GFP.
Depositing lab: Timothy Lu. Depositing organization: Massachusetts Institute of Technology. Publication: Synthetic biology and microbioreactor platforms for programmable production of biologics at the point-of-care. Perez-Pinera P, Han N, Cleto S, Cao J, Purcell O, Shah KA, Lee K, Ram R, Lu TK. Nat Commun. 2016 Jul 29;7:12211. doi: 10.1038/ncomms12211. PubMed 27470089.
Backbone
  Vector backbone: pPICZ A
  Vector type: Yeast Expression
  Selectable markers: Zeocin
Growth in bacteria
  Bacterial resistance: Bleocin (Zeocin), 50 μg/mL
  Growth temperature: 37°C
  Growth strain: DH5alpha
  Copy number: Unknown
Gene/Insert
  Gene/Insert name: GFP
Terms and licenses: Academic/Nonprofit Terms; Industry Terms: Not Available to Industry
How to cite: PP87 was a gift from Timothy Lu (Addgene plasmid # 78987 ; http://n2t.net/addgene:78987 ; RRID:Addgene_78987)
