[The description below was written by a language model from this plasmid's Addgene catalogue record and pLannotate feature annotations shown in this document.]
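Description:
PP87 is a small (about 3.6 kb) yeast expression plasmid built on the pPICZ A backbone, a vector family normally used for expression in Pichia pastoris. It is propagated in E. coli through a high-copy ColE1/pUC-type origin. A single Sh ble (BleoR) gene provides Zeocin resistance in both hosts. This marker is preceded by tandem promoters, a S. cerevisiae TEF1 promoter for yeast and the synthetic bacterial EM7 promoter for E. coli, and it is followed by the CYC1 terminator. No yeast replication origin is annotated, which is consistent with the integrative design of pPICZ vectors, although the record does not state how the plasmid is maintained in yeast.

The payload is a GFP reporter, annotated as EGFP, driven by a second copy of the S. cerevisiae TEF1 promoter (scTEF1), a strong constitutive promoter for translation elongation factor EF-1α. No AOX1 promoter is annotated, so scTEF1 appears to occupy the position of the methanol-inducible AOX1 promoter usually found in pPICZ A. Transcription ends at the P. pastoris AOX1 terminator. A short 18-nt feature downstream of EGFP, matched to part of a composite tag, probably corresponds to the backbone's 6xHis sequence; the record does not say whether it is fused in frame to GFP. A brief fragment annotated as mycobacterial groL1 is most likely a spurious similarity hit rather than a functional element.

According to the catalogue entry, the plasmid was used for a supplemental figure in a study on programmable, point-of-care production of biologics. It apparently served as a fluorescent readout of scTEF1 promoter activity.
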