Features (pLannotate 1.2.2; 10 found; start..end, strand, type, name):
    257..504     +  terminator     CYC1 terminator: S. cerevisiae CYC1; transcription terminator for CYC1
    579..1167    -  rep_origin     ori: high-copy-number ColE1/pMB1/pBR322/pUC origin of replication
   1262..1348    -  CDS            groL1 (fragment): CH601_MYCA1 - Also known as groEL1 From Mycobacterium avium (strain 104).
   1456..1860    +  promoter       TEF1 promoter: S. cerevisiae TEF1; promoter for EF-1α
   1867..2583    +  CDS            EGFP: EGFP is a basic (constitutively fluorescent) green fluorescent protein published in 1996, derived from Aequorea victoria. It is reported to be a rapidly-maturing weak dimer with moderate acid sensitivity.
   2653..2670    +  CDS            capTEV™ (fragment): composite tag for in vivo biotinylation, TEV protease cleavage, and 6xHis tagging
   2694..2940    +  terminator     AOX1 terminator: Pichia pastoris AOX1; transcription terminator for AOX1
   2955..3366    +  promoter       TEF1 promoter: S. cerevisiae TEF1; promoter for EF-1α
   3374..3421    +  promoter       EM7 promoter: synthetic bacterial promoter&nbsp
   3440..191     +  CDS            BleoR (across the origin): antibiotic-binding protein; Sh ble from Streptoalloteichus hindustanus; confers resistance to bleomycin, phleomycin, and Zeocin™
>Addgene plasmid #78987 | PP87 | depositor full sequence | sequence record 147732 | PP87 sequence 3623 bps
CCCTGGCCTGGGTGTGGGTGCGCGGCCTGGACGAGCTGTACGCCGAGTGGTCGGAGGTCGTGTCCACGAA
CTTCCGGGACGCCTCCGGGCCGGCCATGACCGAGATCGGCGAGCAGCCGTGGGGGCGGGAGTTCGCCCTG
CGCGACCCGGCCGGCAACTGCGTGCACTTCGTGGCCGAGGAGCAGGACTGACACGTCCGACGGCGGCCCA
CGGGTCCCAGGCCTCGGAGATCCGTCCCCCTTTTCCTTTGTCGATATCATGTAATTAGTTATGTCACGCT
TACATTCACGCCCTCCCCCCACATCCGCTCTAACCGAAAAGGAAGGAGTTAGACAACCTGAAGTCTAGGT
CCCTATTTATTTTTTTATAGTTATGTTAGTATTAAGAACGTTATTTATATTTCAAATTTTTCTTTTTTTT
CTGTACAGACGCGTGTACGCATGTAACATTATACTGAAAACCTTGCTTGAGAAGGTTTTGGGACGCTCGA
AGGCTTTAATTTGCAAGCTGGAGACCAACATGTGAGCAAAAGGCCAGCAAAAGGCCAGGAACCGTAAAAA
GGCCGCGTTGCTGGCGTTTTTCCATAGGCTCCGCCCCCCTGACGAGCATCACAAAAATCGACGCTCAAGT
CAGAGGTGGCGAAACCCGACAGGACTATAAAGATACCAGGCGTTTCCCCCTGGAAGCTCCCTCGTGCGCT
CTCCTGTTCCGACCCTGCCGCTTACCGGATACCTGTCCGCCTTTCTCCCTTCGGGAAGCGTGGCGCTTTC
TCAATGCTCACGCTGTAGGTATCTCAGTTCGGTGTAGGTCGTTCGCTCCAAGCTGGGCTGTGTGCACGAA
CCCCCCGTTCAGCCCGACCGCTGCGCCTTATCCGGTAACTATCGTCTTGAGTCCAACCCGGTAAGACACG
ACTTATCGCCACTGGCAGCAGCCACTGGTAACAGGATTAGCAGAGCGAGGTATGTAGGCGGTGCTACAGA
GTTCTTGAAGTGGTGGCCTAACTACGGCTACACTAGAAGGACAGTATTTGGTATCTGCGCTCTGCTGAAG
CCAGTTACCTTCGGAAAAAGAGTTGGTAGCTCTTGATCCGGCAAACAAACCACCGCTGGTAGCGGTGGTT
TTTTTGTTTGCAAGCAGCAGATTACGCGCAGAAAAAAAGGATCTCAAGAAGATCCTTTGATCTTTTCTAC
GGGGTCTGACGCTCAGTGGAACGAAAACTCACGTTAAGGGATTTTGGTCATGAGATCAGATCTGAGCTCG
TTTGGCCGTGGCCGTGCTCGTCCTCGTCGGCCGGCTTGTCGACGACGGCGGTCTCCGTCGTCAGGATCAT
CCGGGCCACAAGCTTGCTGACAGAAGCCTCAAGAAAAAAAAAATTCTTCTTCGACTATGCTGGAGGCAGA
GATGATCGAGCCGGTAGTTAACTATATATAGCTAAATTGGTTCCATCACCTCGAGCCACACACCATAGCT
TCAAAATGTTTCTACTCCTTTTTTACTCTTCCAGATTTTCTCGGACTCCGCGCATCGCCGTACCACTTCA
AAACACCCAAGCACAGCATACTAAATTTTCCCTCTTTCTTCCTCTAGGGTGTCGTTAATTACCCGTACTA
AAGGTTTGGAAAAGAAAAAAGAGACCGCCTCGTTTCTTTTTCTTCGTCGAAAAAGGCAATAAAAATTTTT
ATCACGTTTCTTTTTCTTGAAATTTTTTTTTTTAGTTTTTTTCTCTTTCAGTGACCTCCATTGATATTTA
AGTTAATAAACGGTCTTCAATTTCTCAAGTTTCAGTTTCATTTTTCTTGTTCTATTACAACTTTTTTTAC
TTCTTGTTCATTAGAAAGAAACATAGCAATCTAATCTAAGGAATTCATGGTGAGCAAGGGCGAGGAGCTG
TTCACCGGGGTGGTGCCCATCCTGGTCGAGCTGGACGGCGACGTAAACGGCCACAAGTTCAGCGTGTCCG
GCGAGGGCGAGGGCGATGCCACCTACGGCAAGCTGACCCTGAAGTTCATCTGCACCACCGGCAAGCTGCC
CGTGCCCTGGCCCACCCTCGTGACCACCCTGACCTACGGCGTGCAGTGCTTCAGCCGCTACCCCGACCAC
ATGAAGCAGCACGACTTCTTCAAGTCCGCCATGCCCGAAGGCTACGTCCAGGAGCGCACCATCTTCTTCA
AGGACGACGGCAACTACAAGACCCGCGCCGAGGTGAAGTTCGAGGGCGACACCCTGGTGAACCGCATCGA
GCTGAAGGGCATCGACTTCAAGGAGGACGGCAACATCCTGGGGCACAAGCTGGAGTACAACTACAACAGC
CACAACGTCTATATCATGGCCGACAAGCAGAAGAACGGCATCAAGGTGAACTTCAAGATCCGCCACAACA
TCGAGGACGGCAGCGTGCAGCTCGCCGACCACTACCAGCAGAACACCCCCATCGGCGACGGCCCCGTGCT
GCTGCCCGACAACCACTACCTGAGCACCCAGAGCGCCCTGAGCAAAGACCCCAACGAGAAGCGCGATCAC
ATGGTCCTGCTGGAGTTCGTGACCGCCGCCGGGATCACTCTCGGCATGGACGAGCTGTACAAGGCCGCGG
CGGCCGCCAGCTTTCTAGAACAAAAACTCATCTCAGAAGAGGATCTGAATAGCGCCGTCGACCATCATCA
TCATCATCATTGACCGGTCTTGCTAGATTCTAATCAAGAGGATGTCAGAATGCCATTTGCCTGAGAGATG
CAGGCTTCATTTTTGATACTTTTTTATTTGTAACCTATATAGTATAGGATTTTTTTTGTCATTTTGTTTC
TTCTCGTACGAGCTTGCTCCTGATCAGCCTATCTCGCAGCTGATGAATATCTTGTGGTAGGGGTTTGGGA
AAATCATTCGAGTTTGATGTTTTTCTTGGTATTTCCCACTCCTCTTCAGAGTACAGAAGATTAAGTGAGA
CCTTCGTTTGTGCGGATCCCCCACACACCATAGCTTCAAAATGTTTCTACTCCTTTTTTACTCTTCCAGA
TTTTCTCGGACTCCGCGCATCGCCGTACCACTTCAAAACACCCAAGCACAGCATACTAAATTTTCCCTCT
TTCTTCCTCTAGGGTGTCGTTAATTACCCGTACTAAAGGTTTGGAAAAGAAAAAAGAGACCGCCTCGTTT
CTTTTTCTTCGTCGAAAAAGGCAATAAAAATTTTTATCACGTTTCTTTTTCTTGAAATTTTTTTTTTTAG
TTTTTTTCTCTTTCAGTGACCTCCATTGATATTTAAGTTAATAAACGGTCTTCAATTTCTCAAGTTTCAG
TTTCATTTTTCTTGTTCTATTACAACTTTTTTTACTTCTTGTTCATTAGAAAGAAAGCATAGCAATCTAA
TCTAAGGGGCGGTGTTGACAATTAATCATCGGCATAGTATATCGGCATAGTATAATACGACAAGGTGAGG
AACTAAACCATGGCCAAGTTGACCAGTGCCGTTCCGGTGCTCACCGCGCGCGACGTCGCCGGAGCGGTCG
AGTTCTGGACCGACCGGCTCGGGTTCTCCCGGGACTTCGTGGAGGACGACTTCGCCGGTGTGGTCCGGGA
CGACGTGACCCTGTTCATCAGCGCGGTCCAGGACCAGGTGGTGCCGGACAACA
