>Addgene plasmid #78987 | PP87 | addgene partial sequence | sequence record 153748 | EGFP-N 5'-CGTCGCCGTCCAGCTCGACCAG-3'
CCATGAATTCCTTAGATTAGATTGCTATGTTTCTTTCTAATGAACAAGAAGTAAAAAAAGTTGTAATAGA
ACAAGAAAAATGAAACTGAAACTTGAGAAATTGAAGACCGTTTATTAACTTAAATATCAATGGAGGTCAC
TGAAAGAGAAAAAAACTAAAAAAAAAAATTTCAAGAAAAAGAAACGTGATAAAAATTTTTATTGCCTTTT
TCGACGAAGAAAAAGAAACGAGGCGGTCTCTTTTTTCTTTTCCAAACCTTTAGTACGGGTAATTAACGAC
ACCCTAGAGGAAGAAAGAGGGAAAATTTAGTATGCTGTGCTTGGGTGTTTTGAAGTGGTACGGCGATGCG
CGGAGTCCGAGAAAATCTGGAAGAGTAAAAAAGGAGTAGAAACATTTTGAAGCTATGGTGTGTGGCTCGA
GGTGATGGAACCAATTTAGCTATATATAGTTAACTACCGGCTCGATCATCTCTGCCTCCAGCATAGTCGA
AGAAGAATTTTTTTTTTCTTGAGGCTTCTGTCAGCAAGCTTGTGGCCCGGATGATCCTGACGACGGAGAC
CGCCGTCGTCGACAAGCCGGCCGACGAGGACGAGCACGGCCACGGCCAAACGAGCTCAGATCTGATCTCA
TGACCAAAATCCCTTAACGTGAGTTTTCGTTCCACTGAGCGTCAGACCCCGTAGAAAAGATCAAAGGATC
TTCTTGAGATCCTTTTTTTCTGCGCGTAATCTGCTGCTTGCAAACAAAAAAACCACCGCTACCAGCGGTG
GTTTGTTTGCCGGATCAAGAGCTACCAACTCTTTTTCCGAAGGTAACTGGCTTCAGCAGAGCGCAGATAC
CAAATACTGT
